>Addgene plasmid #154057 | pZmUbi-5'UTR | addgene full sequence | sequence record 313121 | Addgene NGS Result
ACCCTGCAGTCCGGCAAAAAAGGGCAAGGTGTCACCACCCTGCCCTTTTTCTTTAAAACCGAAAAGATTA
CTTCGCGTTATGCAGGCTTCCTCGCTCACTGACTCGCTGCGCTCGGTCGTTCGGCTGCGGCGAGCGGTAT
CAGCTCACTCAAAGGCGGTAATACGGTTATCCACAGAATCAGGGGATAACGCAGGAAAGAACATGTGAGC
AAAAGGCCAGCAAAAGGCCAGGAACCGTAAAAAGGCCGCGTTGCTGGCGTTTTTCCACAGGCTCCGCCCC
CCTGACGAGCATCACAAAAATCGACGCTCAAGTCAGAGGTGGCGAAACCCGACAGGACTATAAAGATACC
AGGCGTTTCCCCCTGGAAGCTCCCTCGTGCGCTCTCCTGTTCCGACCCTGCCGCTTACCGGATACCTGTC
CGCCTTTCTCCCTTCGGGAAGCGTGGCGCTTTCTCATAGCTCACGCTGTAGGTATCTCAGTTCGGTGTAG
GTCGTTCGCTCCAAGCTGGGCTGTGTGCACGAACCCCCCGTTCAGCCCGACCGCTGCGCCTTATCCGGTA
ACTATCGTCTTGAGTCCAACCCGGTAAGACACGACTTATCGCCACTGGCAGCAGCCACTGGTAACAGGAT
TAGCAGAGCGAGGTATGTAGGCGGTGCTACAGAGTTCTTGAAGTGGTGGCCTAACTACGGCTACACTAGA
AGAACAGTATTTGGTATCTGCGCTCTGCTGAAGCCAGTTACCTTCGGAAAAAGAGTTGGTAGCTCTTGAT
CCGGCAAACAAACCACCGCTGGTAGCGGTGGTTTTTTTGTTTGCAAGCAGCAGATTACGCGCAGAAAAAA
AGGATCTCAAGAAGATCCTTTGATCTTTTCTACGGGGTCTGACGCTCAGTGGAACGAAAACTCACGTTAA
GGGATTTTGGTCATGAGATTATCAAAAAGGATCTTCACCTAGATCCTTTTAAATTAAAAATGAAGTTTTA
AATCAATCTAAAGTATATATGAGTAAACTTGGTCTGACAGCTCGAGGCTTGGATTCTCACCAATAAAAAA
CGCCCGGCGGCAACCGAGCGTTCTGAACAAATCCAGATGGAGTTCTGAGGTCATTACTGGATCTATCAAC
AGGAGTCCAAGCGAGCTCGATATCAAATTACGCCCCGCCCTGCCACTCATCGCAGTACTGTTGTAATTCA
TTAAGCATTCTGCCGACATGGAAGCCATCACAAACGGCATGATGAACCTGAATCGCCAGCGGCATCAGCA
CCTTGTCGCCTTGCGTATAATATTTGCCCATGGTGAAAACGGGGGCGAAGAAGTTGTCCATATTGGCCAC
GTTTAAATCAAAACTGGTGAAACTCACCCAGGGATTGGCTGAGACGAAAAACATATTCTCAATAAACCCT
TTAGGGAAATAGGCCAGGTTTTCACCGTAACACGCCACATCTTGCGAATATATGTGTAGAAACTGCCGGA
AATCGTCGTGGTATTCACTCCAGAGCGATGAAAACGTTTCAGTTTGCTCATGGAAAACGGTGTAACAAGG
GTGAACACTATCCCATATCACCAGCTCACCGTCTTTCATTGCCATACGAAATTCCGGATGAGCATTCATC
AGGCGGGCAAGAATGTGAATAAAGGCCGGATAAAACTTGTGCTTATTTTTCTTTACGGTCTTTAAAAAGG
CCGTAATATCCAGCTGAACGGTCTGGTTATAGGTACATTGAGCAACTGACTGAAATGCCTCAAAATGTTC
TTTACGATGCCATTGGGATATATCAACGGTGGTATATCCAGTGATTTTTTTCTCCATTTTAGCTTCCTTA
GCTCCTGAAAATCTCGATAACTCAAAAAATACGCCCGGTAGTGATCTTATTTCATTATGGTGAAAGTTGG
AACCTCTTACGTGCCCGATCAACTCGAGTGCCACCTGACGTCTAAGAAACCATTATTATCATGACATTAA
CCTATAAAAATAGGCGTATCACGAGGCAGAATTTCAGATAAAAAAAATCCTTAGCTTTCGCTAAGGATGA
TTTCTGGAATTCGGTCTCAGGAGGTGCAGCGTGACCCGGTCGTGCCCCTCTCTAGAGATAATGAGCATTG
CATGTCTAAGTTATAAAAAATTACCACATATTTTTTTTGTCACACTTGTTTGAAGTGCAGTTTATCTATC
TTTATACATATATTTAAACTTTACTCTACGAATAATATAATCTATAGTACTACAATAATATCAGTGTTTT
AGAGAATCATATAAATGAACAGTTAGACATGGTCTAAAGGACAATTGAGTATTTTGACAACAGGACTCTA
CAGTTTTATCTTTTTAGTGTGCATGTGTTCTCCTTTTTTTTTGCAAATAGCTTCACCTATATAATACTTC
ATCCATTTTATTAGTACATCCATTTAGGGTTTAGGGTTAATGGTTTTTATAGACTAATTTTTTTAGTACA
TCTATTTTATTCTATTTTAGCCTCTAAATTAAGAAAACTAAAACTCTATTTTAGTTTTTTTATTTAATAA
TTTAGATATAAAATAGAATAAAATAAAGTGACTAAAAATTAAACAAATACCCTTTAAGAAATTAAAAAAA
CTAAGGAAACATTTTTCTTGTTTCGAGTAGATAATGCCAGCCTGTTAAACGCCGTCGACGAGTCTAACGG
ACACCAACCAGCGAACCAGCAGCGTCGCGTCGGGCCAAGCGAAGCAGACGGCACGGCATCTCTGTCGCTG
CCTCTGGACCCCTCTCGAGAGTTCCGCTCCACCGTTGGACTTGCTCCGCTGTCGGCATCCAGAAATTGCG
TGGCGGAGCGGCAGACGTGAGCCGGCACGGCAGGCGGCCTCCTCCTCCTCTCACGGCACGGCAGCTACGG
GGGATTCCTTTCCCACCGCTCCTTCGCTTTCCCTTCCTCGCCCGCCGTAATAAATAGACACCCCCTCCAC
ACCCTCTTTCCCCAACCTCGTGTTGTTCGGAGCGCACACACACACAACCAGATCTCCCCCAAATCCACCC
GTCGGCACCTCCGCTTCAAGGTACGCCGCTCGTCCTCCCCCCCCCCCCCTCTCTACCTTCTCTAGATCGG
CGTTCCGGTCCATGGTTAGGGCCCGGTAGTTCTACTTCTGTTCATGTTTGTGTTAGATCCGTGTTTGTGT
TAGATCCGTGCTGCTAGCGTTCGTACACGGATGCGACCTGTACGTCAGACACGTTCTGATTGCTAACTTG
CCAGTGTTTCTCTTTGGGGAATCCTGGGATGGCTCTAGCCGTTCCGCAGACGGGATCGATTTCATGATTT
TTTTTGTTTCGTTGCATAGGGTTTGGTTTGCCCTTTTCCTTTATTTCAATATATGCCGTGCACTTGTTTG
TCGGGTCATCTTTTCATGCTTTTTTTTGTCTTGGTTGTGATGATGTGGTCTGGTTGGGCGGTCGTTCTAG
ATCGGAGTAGAATTCTGTTTCAAACTACCTGGTGGATTTATTAATTTTGGATCTGTATGTGTGTGCCATA
CATATTCATAGTTACGAATTGAAGATGATGGATGGAAATATCGATCTAGGATAGGTATACATGTTGATGC
GGGTTTTACTGATGCATATACAGAGATGCTTTTTGTTCGCTTGGTTGTGATGATGTGGTGTGGTTGGGCG
GTCGTTCATTCGTTCTAGATCGGAGTAGAATACTGTTTCAAACTACCTGGTGTATTTATTAATTTTGGAA
CTGTATGTGTGTGTCATACATCTTCATAGTTACGAGTTTAAGATGGATGGAAATATCGATCTAGGATAGG
TATACATGTTGATGTGGGTTTTACTGATGCATATACATGATGGCATATGCAGCATCTATTCATATGCTCT
AACCTTGAGTACCTATCTATTATAATAAACAAGTATGTTTTATAATTATTTTGATCTTGATATACTTGGA
TGATGGCATATGCAGCAGCTATATGTGGATTTTTTTAGCCCTGCCTTCATACGCTATTTATTTGCTTGGT
ACTGTTTCTTTTGTCGATGCTCACCCTGTTGTTTGGTGTTACTTCTGCAGGTACTCGAG
Features (pLannotate 1.2.2; 7 found; start..end, strand, type, name):
     10..67      +  terminator     his operon terminator: This putative transcriptin terminator from the E. coli his operon has a 2-bp deletion introduced during synthesis. Its efficiency has not been determined.
    262..850     -  rep_origin     ori: high-copy-number ColE1/pMB1/pBR322/pUC origin of replication
   1033..1127    -  terminator     lambda t0 terminator: transcription terminator from phage lambda
   1151..1807    -  CDS            cat: CAT_ECOLX - Experimental evidence at protein level: Swiss-Prot protein existence level 1. This enzyme is an effector of chloramphenicol resistance in bacteria. From Escherichia coli. This protein is used as a marker in many commonly used cloning vectors, such as pACYC184.
   1808..1905    -  promoter       cat promoter: promoter of the E. coli cat gene encoding chloramphenicol acetyltransferase
   1991..2034    -  terminator     bacterial terminator: putative bacterial transcription terminator
   2054..4040    +  promoter       Ubi promoter: maize polyubiquitin gene promoter
