[The description below was written by a language model from this plasmid's Addgene catalogue record and pLannotate feature annotations shown in this document.]
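Description:
pZmUbi-5'UTR is a Level 0 Golden Gate parts plasmid built on the pUAP1 universal acceptor backbone and intended for assembling plant (wheat/cereal) expression constructs rather than for expressing anything itself. It is maintained in E. coli as a high-copy plasmid through a ColE1/pUC-type origin of replication and is selected with chloramphenicol, conferred by a cat (chloramphenicol acetyltransferase) gene driven by its own cat promoter and followed by the phage lambda t0 terminator. Additional bacterial terminators (a his operon terminator and a putative terminator upstream of the insert) flank the cloning region, insulating the part from read-through transcription originating in the backbone.

The payload is the Zea mays polyubiquitin (ZmUbi) promoter together with its 5' UTR, a 1,987 bp element that the feature table annotates as a single Ubi promoter feature occupying nearly half of the 4,049 bp plasmid. This sequence was derived from an earlier ZmUbi parts plasmid and was inserted with BpiI, a Type IIS enzyme whose recognition sites were destroyed during cloning. According to the record, the part carries overhangs compatible with a "Level 0.5" assembly step, so it can be released and joined in a defined order with other modules in hierarchical Golden Gate cloning; the specific overhangs are not stated. No coding sequence, tag or reporter is present. The maize ubiquitin promoter is widely used for strong constitutive expression in monocots, and this module was deposited as part of a toolkit associated with a heat-shock inducible gene expression system for cereals, where it serves as a promoter building block for wheat constructs.
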