Addgene plasmid #154057: pZmUbi-5'UTR
Purpose: Level 0 Golden Gate vector, containing the ZmUbi promoter and 5' UTR with Level 0.5-compatible overhangs (Wheat construct)
Depositing lab: Cristobal Uauy. Depositing organization: John Innes Centre. Publication: A heat-shock inducible system for flexible gene expression in cereals. Harrington SA, Backhaus AE, Fox S, Rogers C, Borrill P, Uauy C, Richardson A. Plant Methods. 2020 Oct 14;16:137. doi: 10.1186/s13007-020-00677-3. eCollection 2020. PubMed 33072173.
Backbone
  Vector backbone: pUAP1
  Backbone size w/o insert (bp): 3138
  Total vector size (bp): 4049
  Vector type: Bacterial Expression, Synthetic Biology
Growth in bacteria
  Bacterial resistance: Chloramphenicol, 25 μg/mL
  Growth temperature: 37°C
  Growth strain: DH5alpha
  Copy number: High Copy
Gene/Insert
  Gene/Insert name: Promoter and 5' UTR Ubiquitin (Zea mays) (alt name: pZmUbi + 5' UTR)
  Insert size (bp): 1987
  Promoter: N/A
  Cloning method: Restriction Enzyme; 5′ cloning site BpiI (destroyed during cloning); 3′ cloning site BpiI (destroyed during cloning)
  Sequencing primers: 5′ TGCCACCTGACGTCTAAGAA; 3′ CCTGCAGAAGTAACACCAAA
Resource information
  A portion of this plasmid was derived from a plasmid made by: The ZmUbi promoter and 5' UTR sequence is derived from the pICSL12009 plasmid, developed by Nicola Patron.
Terms and licenses: Academic/Nonprofit Terms; Industry Terms: Not Available to Industry
How to cite: pZmUbi-5'UTR was a gift from Cristobal Uauy (Addgene plasmid # 154057 ; http://n2t.net/addgene:154057 ; RRID:Addgene_154057)
